>Addgene plasmid #103871 | pC0055-CMV-dPspCas13b-GS-ADAR2DD(E488Q/T375G)-delta-984-1090 | addgene full sequence | sequence record 259670 | Addgene NGS Result
ATTCAAGGACGACCGGAAGTCCATTCGGAGCGCCGACAACAAGATGGGAAAGAGAGGCTTCAAGCAGATC
TCCACAGGCAAGCTGGCCGACTTCCTGGCCAAGGACATCGTGCTGTTTCAGCCCAGCGTGAACGATGGCG
AGAACAAGATCACCGGCCTGAACTACCGGATCATGCAGAGCGCCATTGCCGTGTACGATAGCGGCGACGA
TTACGAGGCCAAGCAGCAGTTCAAGCTGATGTTCGAGAAGGCCCGGCTGATCGGCAAGGGCACAACAGAG
CCTCATCCATTTCTGTACAAGGTGTTCGCCCGCAGCATCCCCGCCAATGCCGTCGAGTTCTACGAGCGCT
ACCTGATCGAGCGGAAGTTCTACCTGACCGGCCTGTCCAACGAGATCAAGAAAGGCAACAGAGTGGATGT
GCCCTTCATCCGGCGGGACCAGAACAAGTGGAAAACACCCGCCATGAAGACCCTGGGCAGAATCTACAGC
GAGGATCTGCCCGTGGAACTGCCCAGACAGATGTTCGACAATGAGATCAAGTCCCACCTGAAGTCCCTGC
CACAGATGGAAGGCATCGACTTCAACAATGCCAACGTGACCTATCTGATCGCCGAGTACATGAAGAGAGT
GCTGGACGACGACTTCCAGACCTTCTACCAGTGGAACCGCAACTACCGGTACATGGACATGCTTAAGGGC
GAGTACGACAGAAAGGGCTCCCTGCAGCACTGCTTCACCAGCGTGGAAGAGAGAGAAGGCCTCTGGAAAG
AGCGGGCCTCCAGAACAGAGCGGTACAGAAAGCAGGCCAGCAACAAGATCCGCAGCAACCGGCAGATGAG
AAACGCCAGCAGCGAAGAGATCGAGACAATCCTGGATAAGCGGCTGAGCAACAGCCGGAACGAGTACCAG
AAAAGCGAGAAAGTGATCCGGCGCTACAGAGTGCAGGATGCCCTGCTGTTTCTGCTGGCCAAAAAGACCC
TGACCGAACTGGCCGATTTCGACGGCGAGAGGTTCAAACTGAAAGAAATCATGCCCGACGCCGAGAAGGG
AATCCTGAGCGAGATCATGCCCATGAGCTTCACCTTCGAGAAAGGCGGCAAGAAGTACACCATCACCAGC
GAGGGCATGAAGCTGAAGAACTACGGCGACTTCTTTGTGCTGGCTAGCGACAAGAGGATCGGCAACCTGC
TGGAACTCGTGGGCAGCGACATCGTGTCCAAAGAGGATGGATCCCTTCAACTGCCTCCACTTGAAAGACT
GACACTGGGATCCCAGCTGCATTTACCGCAGGTTTTAGCTGACGCTGTCTCACGCCTGGTCCTGGGTAAG
TTTGGTGACCTGACCGACAACTTCTCCTCCCCTCACGCTCGCAGAAAAGTGCTGGCTGGAGTCGTCATGA
CAACAGGCACAGATGTTAAAGATGCCAAGGTGATAAGTGTTTCTACAGGAGGCAAATGTATTAATGGTGA
ATACATGAGTGATCGTGGCCTTGCATTAAATGACTGCCATGCAGAAATAATATCTCGGAGATCCTTGCTC
AGATTTCTTTATACACAACTTGAGCTTTACTTAAATAACAAAGATGATCAAAAAAGATCCATCTTTCAGA
AATCAGAGCGAGGGGGGTTTAGGCTGAAGGAGAATGTCCAGTTTCATCTGTACATCAGCACCTCTCCCTG
TGGAGATGCCAGAATCTTCTCACCACATGAGCCAATCCTGGAAGAACCAGCAGATAGACACCCAAATCGT
AAAGCAAGAGGACAGCTACGGACCAAAATAGAGTCTGGTCAGGGGACGATTCCAGTGCGCTCCAATGCGA
GCATCCAAACGTGGGACGGGGTGCTGCAAGGGGAGCGGCTGCTCACCATGTCCTGCAGTGACAAGATTGC
ACGCTGGAACGTGGTGGGCATCCAGGGATCACTGCTCAGCATTTTCGTGGAGCCCATTTACTTCTCGAGC
ATCATCCTGGGCAGCCTTTACCACGGGGACCACCTTTCCAGGGCCATGTACCAGCGGATCTCCAACATAG
AGGACCTGCCACCTCTCTACACCCTCAACAAGCCTTTGCTCAGTGGCATCAGCAATGCAGAAGCACGGCA
GCCAGGGAAGGCCCCCAACTTCAGTGTCAACTGGACGGTAGGCGACTCCGCTATTGAGGTCATCAACGCC
ACGACTGGGAAGGATGAGCTGGGCCGCGCGTCCCGCCTGTGTAAGCACGCGTTGTACTGTCGCTGGATGC
GTGTGCACGGCAAGGTTCCCTCCCACTTACTACGCTCCAAGATTACCAAGCCCAACGTGTACCATGAGTC
CAAGCTGGCGGCAAAGGAGTACCAGGCCGCCAAGGCGCGTCTGTTCACAGCCTTCATCAAGGCGGGGCTG
GGGGCCTGGGTGGAGAAGCCCACCGAGCAGGACCAGTTCTCACTCACGTAAGCGGCCGCTCGAGTCTAGA
GGGCCCGTTTAAACCCGCTGATCAGCCTCGACTGTGCCTTCTAGTTGCCAGCCATCTGTTGTTTGCCCCT
CCCCCGTGCCTTCCTTGACCCTGGAAGGTGCCACTCCCACTGTCCTTTCCTAATAAAATGAGGAAATTGC
ATCGCATTGTCTGAGTAGGTGTCATTCTATTCTGGGGGGTGGGGTGGGGCAGGACAGCAAGGGGGAGGAT
TGGGAAGACAATAGCAGGCATGCTGGGGATGCGGTGGGCTCTATGGCTTCTGAGGCGGAAAGAACCAGCT
GGGGCTCTAGGGGGTATCCCC
[124 nt withheld, positions 2752-2875]
C
[91 nt withheld, positions 2877-2967]
A
[49 nt withheld, positions 2969-3017]
CCTTTGACGTTGGAGTCCACGTTCTTT
[37 nt withheld, positions 3045-3081]
ACCCTATCTCGGTCTATTCTTTTGATTTATAAGGGATTTTGCCGATTTCGGCCTATTGGTTAAAAAATGA
GCTGATTTAACAAAAATTTAACGCGAATTAATTCTGTGGAATGTGTGTCAGTTAGGGTGTGGAAAGTCCC
CAGGCTCCCCAGCAGGCAGAAGTATGCAAAGCATGCATCTCAATTAGTCAGCAACCAGGTGTGGAAAGTC
CCCAGGCTCCCCAGCAGGCAGAAGTATGCAAAGCATGCATCTCAATTAGTCAGCAACCATAGTCCCGCCC
CTAACTCCGCCCATCCCGCCCCTAACTCCGCCCAGTTCCGCCCATTCTCCGCCCCATGGCTGACTAATTT
TTTTTATTTATGCAGAGGCCGAGGCCGCCTCTGCCTCTGAGCTATTCCAGAAGTAGTGAGGAGGCTTTTT
TGGAGGCCTAGGCTTTTGCAAAAAGCTCCCGGGAGCTTGTATATCCATTTTCGGATCTGATCAAGAGACA
GGATGAGGATCGTTTCGCATGATTGAACAAGATGGATTGCACGCAGGTTCTCCGGCCGCTTGGGTGGAGA
GGCTATTCGGCTATGACTGGGCACAACAGACAATCGGCTGCTCTGATGCCGCCGTGTTCCGGCTGTCAGC
GCAGGGGCGCCCGGTTCTTTTTGTCAAGACCGACCTGTCCGGTGCCCTGAATGAACTGCAGGACGAGGCA
GCGCGGCTATCGTGGCTGGCCACGACGGGCGTTCCTTGCGCAGCTGTGCTCGACGTTGTCACTGAAGCGG
GAAGGGACTGGCTGCTATTGGGCGAAGTGCCGGGGCAGGATCTCCTGTCATCTCACCTTGCTCCTGCCGA
GAAAGTATCCATCATGGCTGATGCAATGCGGCGGCTGCATACGCTTGATCCGGCTACCTGCCCATTCGAC
CACCAAGCGAAACATCGCATCGAGCGAGCACGTACTCGGATGGAAGCCGGTCTTGTCGATCAGGATGATC
TGGACGAAGAGCATCAGGGGCTCGCGCCAGCCGAACTGTTCGCCAGGCTCAAGGCGCGCATGCCCGACGG
CGAGGATCTCGTCGTGACCCATGGCGATGCCTGCTTGCCGAATATCATGGTGGAAAATGGCCGCTTTTCT
GGATTCATCGACTGTGGCCGGCTGGGTGTGGCGGACCGCTATCAGGACATAGCGTTGGCTACCCGTGATA
TTGCTGAAGAGCTTGGCGGCGAATGGGCTGACCGCTTCCTCGTGCTTTACGGTATCGCCGCTCCCGATTC
GCAGCGCATCGCCTTCTATCGCCTTCTTGACGAGTTCTTCTGAGCGGGACTCTGGGGTTCGAAATGACCG
ACCAAGCGACGCCCAACCTGCCATCACGAGATTTCGATTCCACCGCCGCCTTCTATGAAAGGTTGGGCTT
CGGAATCGTTTTCCGGGACGCCGGCTGGATGATCCTCCAGCGCGGGGATCTCATGCTGGAGTTCTTCGCC
CACCCCAACTTGTTTATTGCAGCTTATAATGGTTACAAATAAAGCAATAGCATCACAAATTTCACAAATA
AAGCATTTTTTTCACTGCATTCTAGTTGTGGTTTGTCCAAACTCATCAATGTATCTTATCATGTCTGTAT
ACCGTCGACCTCTAGCTAGAGCTTGGCGTAATCATGGTCATAGCTGTTTCCTGTGTGAAATTGTTATCCG
CTCACAATTCCACACAACATACGAGCCGGAAGCATAAAGTGTAAAGCCTGGGGTGCCTAATGAGTGAGCT
AACTCACATTAATTGCGTTGCGCTCACTGCCCGCTTTCCAGTCGGGAAACCTGTCGTGCCAGCTGCATTA
ATGAATCGGCCAACGCGCGGGGAGAGGCGGTTTGCGTATTGGGCGCTCTTCCGCTTCCTCGCTCACTGAC
TCGCTGCGCTCGGTCGTTCGGCTGCGGCGAGCGGTATCAGCTCACTCAAAGGCGGTAATACGGTTATCCA
CAGAATCAGGGGATAACGCAGGAAAGAACATGTGAGCAAAAGGCCAGCAAAAGGCCAGGAACCGTAAAAA
GGCCGCGTTGCTGGCGTTTTTCCATAGGCTCCGCCCCCCTGACGAGCATCACAAAAATCGACGCTCAAGT
CAGAGGTGGCGAAACCCGACAGGACTATAAAGATACCAGGCGTTTCCCCCTGGAAGCTCCCTCGTGCGCT
CTCCTGTTCCGACCCTGCCGCTTACCGGATACCTGTCCGCCTTTCTCCCTTCGGGAAGCGTGGCGCTTTC
TCATAGCTCACGCTGTAGGTATCTCAGTTCGGTGTAGGTCGTTCGCTCCAAGCTGGGCTGTGTGCACGAA
CCCCCCGTTCAGCCCGACCGCTGCGCCTTATCCGGTAACTATCGTCTTGAGTCCAACCCGGTAAGACACG
ACTTATCGCCACTGGCAGCAGCCACTGGTAACAGGATTAGCAGAGCGAGGTATGTAGGCGGTGCTACAGA
GTTCTTGAAGTGGTGGCCTAACTACGGCTACACTAGAAGAACAGTATTTGGTATCTGCGCTCTGCTGAAG
CCAGTTACCTTCGGAAAAAGAGTTGGTAGCTCTTGATCCGGCAAACAAACCACCGCTGGTAGCGGTGGTT
TTTTTGTTTGCAAGCAGCAGATTACGCGCAGAAAAAAAGGATCTCAAGAAGATCCTTTGATCTTTTCTAC
GGGGTCTGACGCTCAGTGGAACGAAAACTCACGTTAAGGGATTTTGGTCATGAGATTATCAAAAAGGATC
TTCACCTAGATCCTTTTAAATTAAAAATGAAGTTTTAAATCAATCTAAAGTATATATGAGTAAACTTGGT
CTGACAGTTACCAATGCTTAATCAGTGAGGCACCTATCTCAGCGATCTGTCTATTTCGTTCATCCATAGT
TGCCTGACTCCCCGTCGTGTAGATAACTACGATACGGGAGGGCTTACCATCTGGCCCCAGTGCTGCAATG
ATACCGCGAGACCCACGCTCACCGGCTCCAGATTTATCAGCAATAAACCAGCCAGCCGGAAGGGCCGAGC
GCAGAAGTGGTCCTGCAACTTTATCCGCCTCCATCCAGTCTATTAATTGTTGCCGGGAAGCTAGAGTAAG
TAGTTCGCCAGTTAATAGTTTGCGCAACGTTGTTGCCATTGCTACAGGCATCGTGGTGTCACGCTCGTCG
TTTGGTATGGCTTCATTCAGCTCCGGTTCCCAACGATCAAGGCGAGTTACATGATCCCCCATGTTGTGCA
AAAAAGCGGTTAGCTCCTTCGGTCCTCCGATCGTTGTCAGAAGTAAGTTGGCCGCAGTGTTATCACTCAT
GGTTATGGCAGCACTGCATAATTCTCTTACTGTCATGCCATCCGTAAGATGCTTTTCTGTGACTGGTGAG
TACTCAACCAAGTCATTCTGAGAATAGTGTATGCGGCGACCGAGTTGCTCTTGCCCGGCGTCAATACGGG
ATAATACCGCGCCACATAGCAGAACTTTAAAAGTGCTCATCATTGGAAAACGTTCTTCGGGGCGAAAACT
CTCAAGGATCTTACCGCTGTTGAGATCCAGTTCGATGTAACCCACTCGTGCACCCAACTGATCTTCAGCA
TCTTTTACTTTCACCAGCGTTTCTGGGTGAGCAAAAACAGGAAGGCAAAATGCCGCAAAAAAGGGAATAA
GGGCGACACGGAAATGTTGAATACTCATACTCTTCCTTTTTCAATATTATTGAAGCATTTATCAGGGTTA
TTGTCTCATGAGCGGATACATATTTGAATGTATTTAGAAAAATAAACAAATAGGGGTTCCGCGCACATTT
CCCCGAAAAGTGCCACCTGACGTCGACGGATCGGGAGATCTCCCGATCCCCTATGGTGCACTCTCAGTAC
AATCTGCTCTGATGCCGCATAGTTAAGCCAGTATCTGCTCCCTGCTTGTGTGTTGGAGGTCGCTGAGTAG
TGCGCGAGCAAAATTTAAGCTACAACAAGGCAAGGCTTGACCGACAATTGCATGAAGAATCTGCTTAGGG
TTAGGCGTTTTGCGCTGCTTCGCGATGTACGGGCCAGATATACGCGTTGACATTGATTATTGACTAGTTA
TTAATAGTAATCAATTACGGGGTCATTAGTTCATAGCCCATATATGGAGTTCCGCGTTACATAACTTACG
GTAAATGGCCCGCCTGGCTGACCGCCCAACGACCCCCGCCCATTGACGTCAATAATGACGTATGTTCCCA
TAGTAACGCCAATAGGGACTTTCCATTGACGTCAATGGGTGGAGTATTTACGGTAAACTGCCCACTTGGC
AGTACATCAAGTGTATCATATGCCAAGTACGCCCCCTATTGACGTCAATGACGGTAAATGGCCCGCCTGG
CATTATGCCCAGTACATGACCTTATGGGACTTTCCTACTTGGCAGTACATCTACGTATTAGTCATCGCTA
TTACCATGGTGATGCGGTTTTGGCAGTACATCAATGGGCGTGGATAGCGGTTTGACTCACGGGGATTTCC
AAGTCTCCACCCCATTGACGTCAATGGGAGTTTGTTTTGGCACCAAAATCAACGGGACTTTCCAAAATGT
CGTAACAACTCCGCCCCATTGACGCAAATGGGCGGTAGGCGTGTACGGTGGGAGGTCTATATAAGCAGAG
CTCTCTGGCTAACTAGAGAACCCACTGCTTACTGGCTTATCGAAATTAATACGACTCACTATAGGGAGAC
CCAAGCTGGCTAGCGTTTAAACTTAAGCTTGCCACCATGAACATCCCCGCTCTGGTGGAAAACCAGAAGA
AGTACTTTGGCACCTACAGCGTGATGGCCATGCTGAACGCTCAGACCGTGCTGGACCACATCCAGAAGGT
GGCCGATATTGAGGGCGAGCAGAACGAGAACAACGAGAATCTGTGGTTTCACCCCGTGATGAGCCACCTG
TACAACGCCAAGAACGGCTACGACAAGCAGCCCGAGAAAACCATGTTCATCATCGAGCGGCTGCAGAGCT
ACTTCCCATTCCTGAAGATCATGGCCGAGAACCAGAGAGAGTACAGCAACGGCAAGTACAAGCAGAACCG
CGTGGAAGTGAACAGCAACGACATCTTCGAGGTGCTGAAGCGCGCCTTCGGCGTGCTGAAGATGTACAGG
GACCTGACCAACGCATACAAGACCTACGAGGAAAAGCTGAACGACGGCTGCGAGTTCCTGACCAGCACAG
AGCAACCTCTGAGCGGCATGATCAACAACTACTACACAGTGGCCCTGCGGAACATGAACGAGAGATACGG
CTACAAGACAGAGGACCTGGCCTTCATCCAGGACAAGCGGTTCAAGTTCGTGAAGGACGCCTACGGCAAG
AAAAAGTCCCAAGTGAATACCGGATTCTTCCTGAGCCTGCAGGACTACAACGGCGACACACAGAAGAAGC
TGCACCTGAGCGGAGTGGGAATCGCCCTGCTGATCTGCCTGTTCCTGGACAAGCAGTACATCAACATCTT
TCTGAGCAGGCTGCCCATCTTCTCCAGCTACAATGCCCAGAGCGAGGAACGGCGGATCATCATCAGATCC
TTCGGCATCAACAGCATCAAGCTGCCCAAGGACCGGATCCACAGCGAGAAGTCCAACAAGAGCGTGGCCA
TGGATATGCTCAACGAAGTGAAGCGGTGCCCCGACGAGCTGTTCACAACACTGTCTGCCGAGAAGCAGTC
CCGGTTCAGAATCATCAGCGACGACCACAATGAAGTGCTGATGAAGCGGAGCAGCGACAGATTCGTGCCT
CTGCTGCTGCAGTATATCGATTACGGCAAGCTGTTCGACCACATCAGGTTCCACGTGAACATGGGCAAGC
TGAGATACCTGCTGAAGGCCGACAAGACCTGCATCGACGGCCAGACCAGAGTCAGAGTGATCGAGCAGCC
CCTGAACGGCTTCGGCAGACTGGAAGAGGCCGAGACAATGCGGAAGCAAGAGAACGGCACCTTCGGCAAC
AGCGGCATCCGGATCAGAGACTTCGAGAACATGAAGCGGGACGACGCCAATCCTGCCAACTATCCCTACA
TCGTGGACACCTACACACACTACATCCTGGAAAACAACAAGGTCGAGATGTTTATCAACGACAAAGAGGA
CAGCGCCCCACTGCTGCCCGTGATCGAGGATGATAGATACGTGGTCAAGACAATCCCCAGCTGCCGGATG
AGCACCCTGGAAATTCCAGCCATGGCCTTCCACATGTTTCTGTTCGGCAGCAAGAAAACCGAGAAGCTGA
TCGTGGACGTGCACAACCGGTACAAGAGACTGTTCCAGGCCATGCAGAAAGAAGAAGTGACCGCCGAGAA
TATCGCCAGCTTCGGAATCGCCGAGAGCGACCTGCCTCAGAAGATCCTGGATCTGATCAGCGGCAATGCC
CACGGCAAGGATGTGGACGCCTTCATCAGACTGACCGTGGACGACATGCTGACCGACACCGAGCGGAGAA
TCAAGAG
Features (pLannotate 1.2.2; 20 found; start..end, strand, type, name):
   1259..2428    +  CDS            Adarb1 (fragment): RED1_RAT - Also known as Red1. Experimental evidence at protein level: Swiss-Prot protein existence level 1. Catalyzes the hydrolytic deamination of adenosine to inosine in double-stranded RNA (dsRNA) referred to as A-to-I RNA editing. This may affect gene expression and function in a number of ways that include mRNA translation by changing codons and hence the amino acid sequence of proteins; pre-mRNA splicing by altering splice site recognition sequences; RNA stability by changing sequences involved in nuclease recognition; genetic stability in the case of RNA virus genomes by changing seque
   2482..2706    +  polyA_signal   bGH poly(A) signal: bovine growth hormone polyadenylation signal
   2710..2731    +  promoter       SV40 promoter (fragment): SV40 enhancer and early promoter
   2752..3180    +  rep_origin     f1 ori (sequence partly withheld): f1 bacteriophage origin of replication; arrow indicates direction of (+) strand synthesis
   3194..3523    +  promoter       SV40 promoter: SV40 enhancer and early promoter
   3590..4381    +  CDS            neo: KKA2_KLEPN - Also known as kan, nptII. Experimental evidence at protein level: Swiss-Prot protein existence level 1. Resistance to kanamycin, neomycin, paromomycin, ribostamycin, butirosin and gentamicin B. From Klebsiella pneumoniae.
   4405..4563    +  CDS            ble (fragment): BLE_KLEPN - Experimental evidence at protein level: Swiss-Prot protein existence level 1. Binding protein with a strong affinity to the bleomycin family of antibiotics. Binds to CL990; an antimitotic-antibiotic compound. From Klebsiella pneumoniae.
   4558..4679    +  polyA_signal   SV40 poly(A) signal: SV40 polyadenylation signal
   4752..4768    -  protein_bind   lac operator: The lac repressor binds to the lac operator to inhibit transcription in E. coli. This inhibition can be relieved by adding lactose or isopropyl-β-D-thiogalactopyranoside (IPTG). lac repressor encoded by lacI
   4776..4806    -  promoter       lac promoter: promoter for the E. coli lac operon
   4821..4842    -  protein_bind   CAP binding site: CAP binding activates transcription in the presence of cAMP. E. coli catabolite activator protein
   4855..4947    -  CDS            lacI (fragment): lac repressor; lacI; The lac repressor binds to the lac operator to inhibit transcription in E. coli. This inhibition can be relieved by adding lactose or isopropyl-β-D-thiogalactopyranoside (IPTG).
   5130..5718    -  rep_origin     ori: high-copy-number ColE1/pMB1/pBR322/pUC origin of replication
   5889..6749    -  CDS            AmpR: β-lactamase; bla; confers resistance to ampicillin, carbenicillin, and related antibiotics
   6750..6854    -  promoter       AmpR promoter: bla
   6913..6965    -  misc_feature   bom (fragment): basis of mobility region from pBR322
   7120..7499    +  enhancer       CMV enhancer: human cytomegalovirus immediate early enhancer
   7500..7703    +  promoter       CMV promoter: human cytomegalovirus (CMV) immediate early promoter
   7699..7732    +  LTR            5' LTR (truncated) (fragment): truncated 5' long terminal repeat (LTR) from HIV-1
   7748..7766    +  promoter       T7 promoter: promoter for bacteriophage T7 RNA polymerase
