[The description below was written by a language model from this plasmid's Addgene catalogue record and pLannotate feature annotations shown in this document.]
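Description:
pC0055-CMV-dPspCas13b-GS-ADAR2DD(E488Q/T375G)-delta-984-1090 is a mammalian expression plasmid of about 9.5 kb built on pcDNA3.1. It encodes a programmable RNA base editor. It is propagated in E. coli as a high-copy plasmid through a ColE1/pUC-type origin with ampicillin selection (AmpR). It also keeps the usual pcDNA3.1 accessories: an f1 origin and an SV40 promoter-driven neomycin/kanamycin phosphotransferase cassette with an SV40 poly(A) signal, which would permit G418 selection of transfected mammalian cells.

The payload is a single fusion open reading frame driven by the CMV enhancer/promoter and terminated by the bGH polyadenylation signal, with a T7 promoter just upstream of the coding region. The N-terminal portion is Cas13b from Prevotella sp. P5-125. The record lists H133A and H1058A as the substitutions that abolish its RNase activity, and residues 984–1090 are deleted. This leaves a catalytically dead, shortened RNA-binding protein, and it carries an HIV nuclear export signal at its C terminus. A GS linker joins it to the human ADAR2 (ADARB1) deaminase domain, residues 276–702, which carries E488Q together with T375G. The record states that T375G enhances the specificity of the deaminase reaction.

The automated annotation detects the deaminase domain (matched to the rat orthologue) but does not annotate the Cas13b segment, which presumably occupies the unannotated stretch between the T7 promoter and the deaminase. The plasmid encodes no guide RNA. When one is supplied separately, the fusion is directed to a chosen transcript and converts a target adenosine to inosine. The truncation reduces the coding size so that the editor could be expressed from AAV, although this plasmid has no annotated AAV ITRs.
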