Addgene plasmid #103871: pC0055-CMV-dPspCas13b-GS-ADAR2DD(E488Q/T375G)-delta-984-1090
Purpose: dPspCas13b-ADAR2DD(E488Q/T375G) fusion that can be used to selectively edit adenosine to inosine in RNA when used in conjuction with a guide RNA. Cas13b is truncated to allow for expression by AAV
Depositing lab: Feng Zhang. Depositing organization: Broad Institute. Publication: RNA editing with CRISPR-Cas13. Cox DBT, Gootenberg JS, Abudayyeh OO, Franklin B, Kellner MJ, Joung J, Zhang F. Science. 2017 Oct 25. pii: eaaq0180. doi: 10.1126/science.aaq0180. PubMed 29070703.
Backbone
  Vector backbone: pcDNA3.1
  Backbone size w/o insert (bp): 5428
  Total vector size (bp): 9525
  Vector type: Mammalian Expression, CRISPR
Growth in bacteria
  Bacterial resistance: Ampicillin, 100 μg/mL
  Growth temperature: 37°C
  Growth strain: DH5alpha
  Copy number: High Copy
Gene/Insert 1
  Gene/Insert name: PspCas13b
  Species: Prevotella sp. P5-125
  Insert size (bp): 2949
  Mutation: Changed histidne 133 to alanine and histidine 1058 to alanine to remove RNAse activity. Lacks residues 984-1090.
  GenBank ID: WP_044065294
  Tag / fusion protein: HIV NES (C terminal on insert)
Gene/Insert 2
  Gene/Insert name: huADAR2DD (alt name: human ADAR2 deaminase domain)
  Species: H. sapiens (human)
  Insert size (bp): 1158
  Mutation: Only the deaminase domain (AA 276-702 are expressed). Glutamate 488 is mutated to glutamine. Threonine 375 is mutated to glycine to enhance specificity of deaminase reaction.
  Entrez Gene: ADARB1 (a.k.a. ADAR2, DRABA2, DRADA2, NEDHYMS, RED1)
  Tag / fusion protein: GS (N terminal on insert)
Terms and licenses: Academic/Nonprofit Terms; Industry Terms: Not Available to Industry
Depositor comments: Benchling link: https://benchling.com/s/seq-1KNBN52nxWXZgwekbbiO
How to cite: pC0055-CMV-dPspCas13b-GS-ADAR2DD(E488Q/T375G)-delta-984-1090 was a gift from Feng Zhang (Addgene plasmid # 103871 ; http://n2t.net/addgene:103871 ; RRID:Addgene_103871)
